>Addgene plasmid #217200 | pCMV-hAT-17_Croc | addgene full sequence | sequence record 444393 | Addgene NGS Result
GACATTGATTATTGACTAGTTATTAATAGTAATCAATTACGGGGTCATTAGTTCATAGCCCATATATGGA
GTTCCGCGTTACATAACTTACGGTAAATGGCCCGCCTGGCTGACCGCCCAACGACCCCCGCCCATTGACG
TCAATAATGACGTATGTTCCCATAGTAACGCCAATAGGGACTTTCCATTGACGTCAATGGGTGGAGTATT
TACGGTAAACTGCCCACTTGGCAGTACATCAAGTGTATCATATGCCAAGTACGCCCCCTATTGACGTCAA
TGACGGTAAATGGCCCGCCTGGCATTATGCCCAGTACATGACCTTATGGGACTTTCCTACTTGGCAGTAC
ATCTACGTATTAGTCATCGCTATTACCATGGTGATGCGGTTTTGGCAGTACATCAATGGGCGTGGATAGC
GGTTTGACTCACGGGGATTTCCAAGTCTCCACCCCATTGACGTCAATGGGAGTTTGTTTTGGCACCAAAA
TCAACGGGACTTTCCAAAATGTCGTAACAACTCCGCCCCATTGACGCAAATGGGCGGTAGGCGTGTACGG
TGGGAGGTCTATATAAGCAGAGCTCTCTGGCTAACTAGAGAACCCACTGCTTACTGGCTTATCGAAATTA
ATACGACTCACTATAGGGAGACCCAAGCTTGGTACCGAGCTCGGATCCACTAGTAACGGCCGCCAGTGTG
CTGGAATTCGCCGCCACCATGACCGTTAGCAGCACCCCTATCAGCCTGCCGATGTTAAGCCTGCCTGTGC
CTGAAGAGGAACTGGAACTGGATCTGGACCTGTCAGCGATTGCGCGTGAAATTCTGGGCAAAGAAGGCGA
AAGCAGCGAATTTGTGCTGCATACCCCTCAAGTTAGCCCTCGTGCCCGTTCACCTTCACCTGAAGGTACC
AGCGAAGAGGCGGAAGTGGAAGTTGCAGAAGCGAGCGGTAGCGCAGAAAGCGCACCTCCTGTTGCAGTTC
CTCTGCCTGCAGAGGAAGGCGAAAAAGCAGCGTCAGCACATGCACCTGCACCTCAAAAACGCGCAGGTAG
CGTTGTTTGGGACCATTTTGAACTGGCGGATGATCCTACCTATGCGATCTGCCTGCATTGCCGTGCCAAA
ACCAGCCGTGGTAAAGGCACCAAACATATGAGCACCACCGGCATGTTAATGCATCTGCGCCGCCATCATC
CTTTAGCGTTAGCGCCTCCTCAACCTGGCACCAGCGGTTCAGTTCCTAAGGGCAAAAGCCCTAGCCGCAG
CAAAGCACCTGTGCCTCCTAAACAACGCCAAGCCACCTTAGAGCAATGGGGTAAAGGCGGCCAAAAAGGT
GGTCGTGTTGCGCGTGCAAGCGAAATCACCCAGAGCATTGGCGAAATGCTGGCCGTTGATGGCCAGCCTT
TTAGCTTAGTGGAGCGTCCTGGCTTTCGTCGCTTAATGGCGTTAGTTGCGCCGAGCTATCAAGTTCCTGC
CCGCACCACTTTTAGCCGTACCGTGGTTCCGAGCCTGTATGAAGCGTGCCGCGAATATCTGCGCGAAGAA
CTGCGTAAAGCGGGTCCTCAGGTTGCGTTACATTTCACCAGCGATATTTGGAGCAGCCGCGGTGGTGATC
ACGCGTACTTAAGCCTGACCGGCCATTGGTGCGATCAAAGCGGTCGTCGTTGGGCGTTATTACAAGCCGA
GGTGATGGATGAAAGCCATACCGCCACCGAGATAATGGGTGCCATGAACCGTTTAGTTCAGGGCTGGTTA
GTGGGCCAAGGTGAATTAACCCGCGGCTTTATGGTGACCGACAACGGCGCGAACATGGTTAAAGCTGTGC
GCGACGCGAATTTTGTGGGCATTCGCTGCGTTGCGCACAAGTTCCACCTGATTGTGCGCGATGCGTTAGA
AGGCGATCGTGCCGCAGGTGATGGTGCGAGCACTACCAGCAAGCTGATTAGCAAATGCCGCAAGGTGGCG
GGTTATTTCCATCGCAGCATTAAAGGCGGCAAAATGCTGCGCGATAAACAGGCCGAACTGAACATTCCTC
AGCATAAGATTATGCAGGATGTGGAGACTCGCTGGAATAGCACCTACCTGATGTTAGAGCGCCTGGTGGA
ACAACAGAAGGCGATCCACGAAATGGCACTGTTAGGCGAGATTGGTATCAGCGGCCCTTTAAATCGCGCG
GAATGGGATACCATTAGCCAGATTCTGGTGGTGCTGAAACCGTTTCTGGAAGCGACCGAAACCTTATCAG
CAGGCGATGCGTTATTAAGCCAGGTGATTCCTGTGGTGCGCGAATTACAGAGCCAGATGGAAAGCTTTCA
GGGCATCAACGTGCCTGGTTGGGGTAAACCGCTGAGCCCTGATGTGCAAGCGTTAGTGCGCCGTCTGAAA
GAAGGCATTCGCAAGCGTTTAGACCCTCTGCGTAGCAGCACCGTTCACGTTTTAGCGGCGACCTGCGATC
CTCGTGTTAAAGGCAGCGTTTGTGGCAGCCAGAGCCTGAATCAGTGGACCGAAGTGTTAGTGAAGCGCGT
GCGTGAAGCAGAACGTCGTCGTCGTGGCGATGTTGAAGAAGGCGACCCGTTAAGCCGTGCAAGCACCCCT
TCAACCAGCCAAAGCCCTCCTCCTCCTCAAGCTCTGCCTATGTGGGCAAAAGGCATGGCGAGCATGGTTG
GTTCACGTGGTACCCGTCCTCATCATCAAGCGGGTAGCGCCCAAGCATTAGTTGCAGCATACCTGGCGGA
AGATGTGGAGCCGCTGTTATGTGATCCGCTGGCCTATTGGGCAAGCCGTAGCCAAATGTGGCCTGATTTA
GCCACCGTGGCGCGTGAACATCTGAGCTGTCCTCCTACCAGCGTTCCTAGCGAGCGTGTTTTTAGCATCG
CGGGCGATGTTGTGACCCCTCATCGCACCAGCTTAGATCCTGGCCTGGTGGAACAACTGGTGTTCCTGAA
GGTGAACCTGCCGTTACTGGGCTTCCCTAAACTGCAGGTGCAGACCGAATAATGAGCGGCCGCTCGAGCA
TGCATCTAGAGGGCCCTATTCTATAGTGTCACCTAAATGCTAGAGCTCGCTGATCAGCCTCGACTGTGCC
TTCTAGTTGCCAGCCATCTGTTGTTTGCCCCTCCCCCGTGCCTTCCTTGACCCTGGAAGGTGCCACTCCC
ACTGTCCTTTCCTAATAAAATGAGGAAATTGCATCGCATTGTCTGAGTAGGTGTCATTCTATTCTGGGGG
GTGGGGTGGGGCAGGACAGCAAGGGGGAGGATTGGGAAGACAATAGCAGGCATGCTGGGGATGCGGTGGG
CTCTATGGCTTCTGAGGCGGAAAGAACCAGCTGGGGCTCTAGGGGGTATCCCC
[124 nt withheld, positions 3344-3467]
C
[91 nt withheld, positions 3469-3559]
A
[49 nt withheld, positions 3561-3609]
CCTTTGACGTTGGAGTCCACGTTCTTT
[37 nt withheld, positions 3637-3673]
ACCCTATCTCGGTCTATTCTTTTGATTTATAAGGGATTTTGCCGATTTCGGCCTATTGGTTAAAAAATGA
GCTGATTTAACAAAAATTTAACGCGAATTAATTCTGTGGAATGTGTGTCAGTTAGGGTGTGGAAAGTCCC
CAGGCTCCCCAGCAGGCAGAAGTATGCAAAGCATGCATCTCAATTAGTCAGCAACCAGGTGTGGAAAGTC
CCCAGGCTCCCCAGCAGGCAGAAGTATGCAAAGCATGCATCTCAATTAGTCAGCAACCATAGTCCCGCCC
CTAACTCCGCCCATCCCGCCCCTAACTCCGCCCAGTTCCGCCCATTCTCCGCCCCATGGCTGACTAATTT
TTTTTATTTATGCAGAGGCCGAGGCCGCCTCTGCCTCTGAGCTATTCCAGAAGTAGTGAGGAGGCTTTTT
TGGAGGCCTAGGCTTTTGCAAAAAGCTCCCCGAAATGACCGACCAAGCGACGCCCAACCTGCCATCACGA
GATTTCGATTCCACCGCCGCCTTCTATGAAAGGTTGGGCTTCGGAATCGTTTTCCGGGACGCCGGCTGGA
TGATCCTCCAGCGCGGGGATCTCATGCTGGAGTTCTTCGCCCACCCCAACTTGTTTATTGCAGCTTATAA
TGGTTACAAATAAAGCAATAGCATCACAAATTTCACAAATAAAGCATTTTTTTCACTGCATTCTAGTTGT
GGTTTGTCCAAACTCATCAATGTATCTTATCATGTCTGTATACCGTCGACCTCTAGCTAGAGCTTGGCGT
AATCATGGTCATAGCTGTTTCCTGTGTGAAATTGTTATCCGCTCACAATTCCACACAACATACGAGCCGG
AAGCATAAAGTGTAAAGCCTGGGGTGCCTAATGAGTGAGCTAACTCACATTAATTGCGTTGCGCTCACTG
CCCGCTTTCCAGTCGGGAAACCTGTCGTGCCAGCTGCATTAATGAATCGGCCAACGCGCGGGGAGAGGCG
GTTTGCGTATTGGGCGCTCTTCCGCTTCCTCGCTCACTGACTCGCTGCGCTCGGTCGTTCGGCTGCGGCG
AGCGGTATCAGCTCACTCAAAGGCGGTAATACGGTTATCCACAGAATCAGGGGATAACGCAGGAAAGAAC
ATGTGAGCAAAAGGCCAGCAAAAGGCCAGGAACCGTAAAAAGGCCGCGTTGCTGGCGTTTTTCCATAGGC
TCCGCCCCCCTGACGAGCATCACAAAAATCGACGCTCAAGTCAGAGGTGGCGAAACCCGACAGGACTATA
AAGATACCAGGCGTTTCCCCCTGGAAGCTCCCTCGTGCGCTCTCCTGTTCCGACCCTGCCGCTTACCGGA
TACCTGTCCGCCTTTCTCCCTTCGGGAAGCGTGGCGCTTTCTCATAGCTCACGCTGTAGGTATCTCAGTT
CGGTGTAGGTCGTTCGCTCCAAGCTGGGCTGTGTGCACGAACCCCCCGTTCAGCCCGACCGCTGCGCCTT
ATCCGGTAACTATCGTCTTGAGTCCAACCCGGTAAGACACGACTTATCGCCACTGGCAGCAGCCACTGGT
AACAGGATTAGCAGAGCGAGGTATGTAGGCGGTGCTACAGAGTTCTTGAAGTGGTGGCCTAACTACGGCT
ACACTAGAAGAACAGTATTTGGTATCTGCGCTCTGCTGAAGCCAGTTACCTTCGGAAAAAGAGTTGGTAG
CTCTTGATCCGGCAAACAAACCACCGCTGGTAGCGGTGGTTTTTTTGTTTGCAAGCAGCAGATTACGCGC
AGAAAAAAAGGATCTCAAGAAGATCCTTTGATCTTTTCTACGGGGTCTGACGCTCAGTGGAACGAAAACT
CACGTTAAGGGATTTTGGTCATGAGATTATCAAAAAGGATCTTCACCTAGATCCTTTTAAATTAAAAATG
AAGTTTTAAATCAATCTAAAGTATATATGAGTAAACTTGGTCTGACAGTTACCAATGCTTAATCAGTGAG
GCACCTATCTCAGCGATCTGTCTATTTCGTTCATCCATAGTTGCCTGACTCCCCGTCGTGTAGATAACTA
CGATACGGGAGGGCTTACCATCTGGCCCCAGTGCTGCAATGATACCGCGAGACCCACGCTCACCGGCTCC
AGATTTATCAGCAATAAACCAGCCAGCCGGAAGGGCCGAGCGCAGAAGTGGTCCTGCAACTTTATCCGCC
TCCATCCAGTCTATTAATTGTTGCCGGGAAGCTAGAGTAAGTAGTTCGCCAGTTAATAGTTTGCGCAACG
TTGTTGCCATTGCTACAGGCATCGTGGTGTCACGCTCGTCGTTTGGTATGGCTTCATTCAGCTCCGGTTC
CCAACGATCAAGGCGAGTTACATGATCCCCCATGTTGTGCAAAAAAGCGGTTAGCTCCTTCGGTCCTCCG
ATCGTTGTCAGAAGTAAGTTGGCCGCAGTGTTATCACTCATGGTTATGGCAGCACTGCATAATTCTCTTA
CTGTCATGCCATCCGTAAGATGCTTTTCTGTGACTGGTGAGTACTCAACCAAGTCATTCTGAGAATAGTG
TATGCGGCGACCGAGTTGCTCTTGCCCGGCGTCAATACGGGATAATACCGCGCCACATAGCAGAACTTTA
AAAGTGCTCATCATTGGAAAACGTTCTTCGGGGCGAAAACTCTCAAGGATCTTACCGCTGTTGAGATCCA
GTTCGATGTAACCCACTCGTGCACCCAACTGATCTTCAGCATCTTTTACTTTCACCAGCGTTTCTGGGTG
AGCAAAAACAGGAAGGCAAAATGCCGCAAAAAAGGGAATAAGGGCGACACGGAAATGTTGAATACTCATA
CTCTTCCTTTTTCAATATTATTGAAGCATTTATCAGGGTTATTGTCTCATGAGCGGATACATATTTGAAT
GTATTTAGAAAAATAAACAAATAGGGGTTCCGCGCACATTTCCCCGAAAAGTGCCACCTGACGTCGACGG
ATCGGGAGATCTCCCGATCCCCTATGGTGCACTCTCAGTACAATCTGCTCTGATGCCGCATAGTTAAGCC
AGTATCTGCTCCCTGCTTGTGTGTTGGAGGTCGCTGAGTAGTGCGCGAGCAAAATTTAAGCTACAACAAG
GCAAGGCTTGACCGACAATTGCATGAAGAATCTGCTTAGGGTTAGGCGTTTTGCGCTGCTTCGCGATGTA
CGGGCCAGATATACGCGTT
Features (pLannotate 1.2.2; 19 found; start..end, strand, type, name):
      1..380     +  enhancer       CMV enhancer: human cytomegalovirus immediate early enhancer
    381..584     +  promoter       CMV promoter: human cytomegalovirus (CMV) immediate early promoter
    580..613     +  LTR            5' LTR (truncated) (fragment): truncated 5' long terminal repeat (LTR) from HIV-1
    629..647     +  promoter       T7 promoter: promoter for bacteriophage T7 RNA polymerase
   3030..3048    -  promoter       SP6 promoter: promoter for bacteriophage SP6 RNA polymerase
   3074..3298    +  polyA_signal   bGH poly(A) signal: bovine growth hormone polyadenylation signal
   3302..3323    +  promoter       SV40 promoter (fragment): SV40 enhancer and early promoter
   3344..3772    +  rep_origin     f1 ori (sequence partly withheld): f1 bacteriophage origin of replication; arrow indicates direction of (+) strand synthesis
   3786..4115    +  promoter       SV40 promoter: SV40 enhancer and early promoter
   4128..4286    +  CDS            ble (fragment): BLE_KLEPN - Experimental evidence at protein level: Swiss-Prot protein existence level 1. Binding protein with a strong affinity to the bleomycin family of antibiotics. Binds to CL990; an antimitotic-antibiotic compound. From Klebsiella pneumoniae.
   4281..4402    +  polyA_signal   SV40 poly(A) signal: SV40 polyadenylation signal
   4475..4491    -  protein_bind   lac operator: The lac repressor binds to the lac operator to inhibit transcription in E. coli. This inhibition can be relieved by adding lactose or isopropyl-β-D-thiogalactopyranoside (IPTG). lac repressor encoded by lacI
   4499..4529    -  promoter       lac promoter: promoter for the E. coli lac operon
   4544..4565    -  protein_bind   CAP binding site: CAP binding activates transcription in the presence of cAMP. E. coli catabolite activator protein
   4578..4670    -  CDS            lacI (fragment): lac repressor; lacI; The lac repressor binds to the lac operator to inhibit transcription in E. coli. This inhibition can be relieved by adding lactose or isopropyl-β-D-thiogalactopyranoside (IPTG).
   4853..5441    -  rep_origin     ori: high-copy-number ColE1/pMB1/pBR322/pUC origin of replication
   5612..6472    -  CDS            AmpR: β-lactamase; bla; confers resistance to ampicillin, carbenicillin, and related antibiotics
   6473..6577    -  promoter       AmpR promoter: bla
   6636..6688    -  misc_feature   bom (fragment): basis of mobility region from pBR322
