[The description below was written by a language model from this plasmid's Addgene catalogue record and pLannotate feature annotations shown in this document.]
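Description:
pCMV-hAT-17_Croc is a 6,842-nt mammalian expression plasmid built on a pCMV backbone to produce the hAT-17_Croc transposase, a synthetic coding sequence for a hAT-superfamily DNA transposon enzyme. Transcription is driven by the human cytomegalovirus immediate-early enhancer and promoter and terminated by the bovine growth hormone polyadenylation signal. The automated annotation does not label the transposase open reading frame itself, but the roughly 2.4 kb unannotated stretch between the T7 promoter (downstream of CMV) and the reverse-oriented SP6 promoter (just before the bGH poly(A)) is where the insert would sit. These phage promoters could also serve for in vitro transcription or as sequencing primer sites. The cloning sites used are recorded as unknown, and no epitope tag or reporter is annotated. A very short hit to a truncated HIV-1 5' LTR next to the CMV promoter is only a fragment and does not indicate a lentiviral vector.

In bacteria the plasmid replicates from a high-copy ColE1/pUC-type origin and is selected with ampicillin through the β-lactamase gene and its native promoter. An f1 origin is also present, along with lac promoter/operator remnants and partial lacI and bom fragments carried over from the backbone. Downstream of the f1 origin, an SV40 early promoter and SV40 poly(A) signal flank only a short fragment of a bleomycin-resistance (ble) gene, so a functional mammalian selection marker is not evident from the annotation.

The construct comes from a survey that tested many DNA transposons for activity in human cells. It most plausibly serves as the transposase "helper" plasmid, transfected alongside a matching transposon donor to assay or exploit transposition for genome engineering, although the record does not describe the donor.
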