Addgene plasmid #217200: pCMV-hAT-17_Croc
Purpose: Mammalian expression vector for expression of hAT-17_Croc transposase (CMV promoter)
Depositing lab: Yong E Zhang. Depositing organization: Institute of Zoology, Chinese Academy of Sciences. Publication: Heterologous survey of 130 DNA transposons in human cells highlights their functional divergence and expands the genome engineering toolbox. Zhang T, Tan S, Tang N, Li Y, Zhang C, Sun J, Guo Y, Gao H, Cai Y, Sun W, Wang C, Fu L, Ma H, Wu Y, Hu X, Zhang X, Gee P, Yan W, Zhao Y, Chen Q, Guo B, Wang H, Zhang YE. Cell. 2024 Jul 11;187(14):3741-3760.e30. doi: 10.1016/j.cell.2024.05.007. Epub 2024 Jun 5. PubMed 38843831.
Backbone
  Vector backbone: pCMV
  Vector type: Mammalian Expression
Growth in bacteria
  Bacterial resistance: Ampicillin, 100 μg/mL
  Growth temperature: 37°C
  Growth strain: DH5alpha
  Copy number: High Copy
Gene/Insert
  Gene/Insert name: hAT-17_Croc transposase
  Species: Synthetic
  Cloning method: Restriction Enzyme; 5′ cloning site Unknown (unknown if destroyed); 3′ cloning site Unknown (unknown if destroyed)
Terms and licenses: Academic/Nonprofit Terms; Industry Terms: Not Available to Industry
How to cite: pCMV-hAT-17_Croc was a gift from Yong E Zhang (Addgene plasmid # 217200 ; http://n2t.net/addgene:217200 ; RRID:Addgene_217200)
